>Addgene plasmid #221919 | pHR-IDR3-mCh-Cry2WT-NLS | addgene full sequence | sequence record 437708 | Addgene NGS Result
CGGATCTCGACGGTATCGCCAAATGGCAGTATTCATCCACAATTTTAAAAGAAAAGGGGGGATTGGGGGG
TACAGTGCAGGGGAAAGAATAGTAGACATAATAGCAACAGACATACAAACTAAAGAATTACAAAAACAAA
TTACAAAAATTCAAAATTTTCGGGTTTATTACAGGGACAGCAGAGATCCAGTTTGGATCGATAAGCTTGA
TATCGAATTCCTGCAGCCCCGATAAAATAAAAGATTTTATTTAGTCTCCAGAAAAAGGGGGGAATGAAAG
ACCCCACCTGTAGGTTTGGCAAGCTAGCTGCAGTAACGCCATTTTGCAAGGCATGGAAAAATACCAAACC
AAGAATAGAGAAGTTCAGATCAAGGGCGGGTACATGAAAATAGCTAACGTTGGGCCAAACAGGATATCTG
CGGTGAGCAGTTTCGGCCCCGGCCCGGGGCCAAGAACAGATGGTCACCGCAGTTTCGGCCCCGGCCCGAG
GCCAAGAACAGATGGTCCCCAGATATGGCCCAACCCTCAGCAGTTTCTTAAGACCCATCAGATGTTTCCA
GGCTCCCCCAAGGACCTGAAATGACCCTGCGCCTTATTTGAATTAACCAATCAGCCTGCTTCTCGCTTCT
GTTCGCGCGCTTCTGCTTCCCGAGCTCTATAAAAGAGCTCACAACCCCTCACTCGGCGCGCCAGTCCTCC
GACAGACTGAGTCGCCCGGGGGGGATCTGGAGCTCTCGAGAATTCTCACGAACCAACAAACCATCCTGGG
GTCTCCAGCTAGTGGAATTCAAAACACAATTGGTTCTGTTGGCACAGGGCAACAGAATGCCACTTCTTTA
AGTAACCCAAATCCCATAGACCCCAGCTCCATGCAGCGAGCCTATGCTGCTCTCGGACTCCCCTACATGA
ACCAGCCCCAGACGCAGCTGCAGCCTCAGGTTCCTGGCCAGCAACCAGCACAGCCTCAAACCCACCAGCA
GATGAGGACTCTCAACCCCCTGGGAAATAATCCAATGAACATTCCAGCAGGAGGAATAACAACAGATCAG
CAGCCCCCAAACTTGATTTCAGAATCAGCTCTTCCGACTTCCCTGGGGGCCACAAACCCACTGATGAACG
ATGGCTCCAACTCTGGTAACATTGGAACCCTCAGCACTATACCAACAGCAGCTCCTCCTTCTAGCACCGG
TAGTGGAGCAAGGCAGGTGGACAGTGGATCCGGAGCTACCATGGTGTCTAAAGGCGAGGAGGATAACATG
GCTATAATCAAGGAATTTATGAGGTTCAAGGTGCATATGGAGGGATCTGTGAACGGTCACGAGTTCGAAA
TCGAGGGCGAAGGCGAGGGGCGACCCTATGAAGGGACACAGACGGCCAAACTGAAGGTGACCAAGGGTGG
CCCCCTGCCTTTCGCCTGGGACATCCTGTCACCCCAGTTTATGTACGGCTCTAAGGCTTACGTTAAGCAC
CCTGCCGATATTCCGGACTACTTGAAACTGAGCTTCCCTGAAGGGTTCAAGTGGGAACGGGTAATGAATT
TTGAGGATGGCGGTGTAGTCACAGTTACCCAGGACAGCTCTCTTCAGGACGGAGAATTTATCTATAAGGT
TAAACTTCGGGGCACTAACTTCCCATCAGACGGCCCCGTGATGCAGAAGAAAACTATGGGCTGGGAAGCC
AGCTCAGAACGCATGTATCCCGAGGACGGAGCACTGAAGGGAGAAATCAAGCAGCGACTCAAGCTGAAGG
ATGGGGGACATTATGATGCTGAGGTCAAAACCACCTATAAGGCCAAGAAACCCGTTCAGCTTCCTGGGGC
ATACAACGTGAATATCAAACTGGATATTACATCCCATAACGAAGACTATACCATCGTGGAACAGTACGAG
CGGGCCGAGGGCAGACATAGCACAGGGGGCATGGATGAATTGTACAAGGCGGCCACGCGTATGAAGATGG
ACAAAAAGACTATAGTTTGGTTTAGAAGAGACCTAAGGATTGAGGATAATCCTGCATTAGCAGCAGCTGC
TCACGAAGGATCTGTTTTTCCTGTCTTCATTTGGTGTCCTGAAGAAGAAGGACAGTTTTATCCTGGAAGA
GCTTCAAGATGGTGGATGAAACAATCACTTGCTCACTTATCTCAATCCTTGAAGGCTCTTGGATCTGACC
TCACTTTAATCAAAACCCACAACACGATTTCAGCGATCTTGGATTGTATCCGCGTTACCGGTGCTACAAA
AGTCGTCTTTAACCACCTCTATGATCCTGTTTCGTTAGTTCGGGACCATACCGTAAAGGAGAAGCTGGTG
GAACGTGGGATCTCTGTGCAAAGCTACAATGGAGATCTATTGTATGAACCGTGGGAGATATACTGCGAAA
AGGGCAAACCTTTTACGAGTTTCAATTCTTACTGGAAGAAATGCTTAGATATGTCGATTGAATCCGTTAT
GCTTCCTCCTCCTTGGCGGTTGATGCCAATAACTGCAGCGGCTGAAGCGATTTGGGCGTGTTCGATTGAA
GAACTAGGGCTGGAGAATGAGGCCGAGAAACCGAGCAATGCGTTGTTAACTAGAGCTTGGTCTCCAGGAT
GGAGCAATGCTGATAAGTTACTAAATGAGTTCATCGAGAAGCAGTTGATAGATTATGCAAAGAACAGCAA
GAAAGTTGTTGGGAATTCTACTTCACTACTTTCTCCGTATCTCCATTTCGGGGAAATAAGCGTCAGACAC
GTTTTCCAGTGTGCCCGGATGAAACAAATTATATGGGCAAGAGATAAGAACAGTGAAGGAGAAGAAAGTG
CAGATCTTTTTCTTAGGGGAATCGGTTTAAGAGAGTATTCTCGGTATATATGTTTCAACTTCCCGTTTAC
TCACGAGCAATCGTTGTTGAGTCATCTTCGGTTTTTCCCTTGGGATGCTGATGTTGATAAGTTCAAGGCC
TGGAGACAAGGCAGGACCGGTTATCCGTTGGTGGATGCCGGAATGAGAGAGCTTTGGGCTACCGGATGGA
TGCATAACAGAATAAGAGTGATTGTTTCAAGCTTTGCTGTGAAGTTTCTTCTCCTTCCATGGAAATGGGG
AATGAAGTATTTCTGGGATACACTTTTGGATGCTGATTTGGAATGTGACATCCTTGGCTGGCAGTATATC
TCTGGGAGTATCCCCGATGGCCACGAGCTTGATCGCTTGGACAATCCCGCGTTACAAGGCGCCAAATATG
ACCCAGAAGGTGAGTACATAAGGCAATGGCTTCCCGAGCTTGCGAGATTGCCAACTGAATGGATCCATCA
TCCATGGGACGCTCCTTTAACCGTACTCAAAGCTTCTGGTGTGGAACTCGGAACAAACTATGCGAAACCC
ATTGTAGACATCGACACAGCTCGTGAGCTACTAGCTAAAGCTATTTCAAGAACCCGTGAAGCACAGATCA
TGATCGGAGCAGCAGCCCGGGATCCACCGGTCGCCACCGGTTCAGGGAGCGGATCCGGCTCAGGGAGTGC
GGCCGCAACTCCCACCTGCAACATGCGTGACGGAGGCGGTCCAAAAAAGAAGAGAAAGGTATGACTGAGG
CCGCGACTCTAGAGTCGACCTGCAGGCATGCAAGCTTGATATCAAGCTTATCGATAATCAACCTCTGGAT
TACAAAATTTGTGAAAGATTGACTGGTATTCTTAACTATGTTGCTCCTTTTACGCTATGTGGATACGCTG
CTTTAATGCCTTTGTATCATGCTATTGCTTCCCGTATGGCTTTCATTTTCTCCTCCTTGTATAAATCCTG
GTTGCTGTCTCTTTATGAGGAGTTGTGGCCCGTTGTCAGGCAACGTGGCGTGGTGTGCACTGTGTTTGCT
GACGCAACCCCCACTGGTTGGGGCATTGCCACCACCTGTCAGCTCCTTTCCGGGACTTTCGCTTTCCCCC
TCCCTATTGCCACGGCGGAACTCATCGCCGCCTGCCTTGCCCGCTGCTGGACAGGGGCTCGGCTGTTGGG
CACTGACAATTCCGTGGTGTTGTCGGGGAAATCATCGTCCTTTCCTTGGCTGCTCGCCTGTGTTGCCACC
TGGATTCTGCGCGGGACGTCCTTCTGCTACGTCCCTTCGGCCCTCAATCCAGCGGACCTTCCTTCCCGCG
GCCTGCTGCCGGCTCTGCGGCCTCTTCCGCGTCTTCGCCTTCGCCCTCAGACGAGTCGGATCTCCCTTTG
GGCCGCCTCCCCGCATCGATACCGTCGACCTCGAGGGAATTAATTCGAGCTCGGTACCTTTAAGACCAAT
GACTTACAAGGCAGCTGTAGATCTTAGCCACTTTTTAAAAGAAAAGGGGGGACTGGAAGGGCTAATTCAC
TCCCAACGAAGACAAGATCTGCTTTTTGCTTGTACTGGGTCTCTCTGGTTAGACCAGATCTGAGCCTGGG
AGCTCTCTGGCTAACTAGGGAACCCACTGCTTAAGCCTCAATAAAGCTTGCCTTGAGTGCTTCAAGTAGT
GTGTGCCCGTCTGTTGTGTGACTCTGGTAACTAGAGATCCCTCAGACCCTTTTAGTCAGTGTGGAAAATC
TCTAGCAGCATCTAGAATTAATTCCGTGTATTCTATAGTGTCACCTAAATCGTATGTGTATGATACATAA
GGTTATGTATTAATTGTAGCCGCGTTCTAACGACAATATGTACAAGCCTAATTGTGTAGCATCTGGCTTA
CTGAAGCAGACCCTATCATCTCTCTCGTAAACTGCCGTCAGAGTCGGTTTGGTTGGACGAACCTTCTGAG
TTTCTGGTAACGCCGTCCCGCACCCGGAAATGGTCAGCGAACCAATCAGCAGGGTCATCGCTAGCCAGAT
CCTCTACGCCGGACGCATCGTGGCCGGCATCACCGGCGCCACAGGTGCGGTTGCTGGCGCCTATATCGCC
GACATCACCGATGGGGAAGATCGGGCTCGCCACTTCGGGCTCATGAGCGCTTGTTTCGGCGTGGGTATGG
TGGCAGGCCCCGTGGCCGGGGGACTGTTGGGCGCCATCTCCTTGCATGCACCATTCCTTGCGGCGGCGGT
GCTCAACGGCCTCAACCTACTACTGGGCTGCTTCCTAATGCAGGAGTCGCATAAGGGAGAGCGTCGAATG
GTGCACTCTCAGTACAATCTGCTCTGATGCCGCATAGTTAAGCCAGCCCCGACACCCGCCAACACCCGCT
GACGCGCCCTGACGGGCTTGTCTGCTCCCGGCATCCGCTTACAGACAAGCTGTGACCGTCTCCGGGAGCT
GCATGTGTCAGAGGTTTTCACCGTCATCACCGAAACGCGCGAGACGAAAGGGCCTCGTGATACGCCTATT
TTTATAGGTTAATGTCATGATAATAATGGTTTCTTAGACGTCAGGTGGCACTTTTCGGGGAAATGTGCGC
GGAACCCCTATTTGTTTATTTTTCTAAATACATTCAAATATGTATCCGCTCATGAGACAATAACCCTGAT
AAATGCTTCAATAATATTGAAAAAGGAAGAGTATGAGTATTCAACATTTCCGTGTCGCCCTTATTCCCTT
TTTTGCGGCATTTTGCCTTCCTGTTTTTGCTCACCCAGAAACGCTGGTGAAAGTAAAAGATGCTGAAGAT
CAGTTGGGTGCACGAGTGGGTTACATCGAACTGGATCTCAACAGCGGTAAGATCCTTGAGAGTTTTCGCC
CCGAAGAACGTTTTCCAATGATGAGCACTTTTAAAGTTCTGCTATGTGGCGCGGTATTATCCCGTATTGA
CGCCGGGCAAGAGCAACTCGGTCGCCGCATACACTATTCTCAGAATGACTTGGTTGAGTACTCACCAGTC
ACAGAAAAGCATCTTACGGATGGCATGACAGTAAGAGAATTATGCAGTGCTGCCATAACCATGAGTGATA
ACACTGCGGCCAACTTACTTCTGACAACGATCGGAGGACCGAAGGAGCTAACCGCTTTTTTGCACAACAT
GGGGGATCATGTAACTCGCCTTGATCGTTGGGAACCGGAGCTGAATGAAGCCATACCAAACGACGAGCGT
GACACCACGATGCCTGTAGCAATGGCAACAACGTTGCGCAAACTATTAACTGGCGAACTACTTACTCTAG
CTTCCCGGCAACAATTAATAGACTGGATGGAGGCGGATAAAGTTGCAGGACCACTTCTGCGCTCGGCCCT
TCCGGCTGGCTGGTTTATTGCTGATAAATCTGGAGCCGGTGAGCGTGGGTCTCGCGGTATCATTGCAGCA
CTGGGGCCAGATGGTAAGCCCTCCCGTATCGTAGTTATCTACACGACGGGGAGTCAGGCAACTATGGATG
AACGAAATAGACAGATCGCTGAGATAGGTGCCTCACTGATTAAGCATTGGTAACTGTCAGACCAAGTTTA
CTCATATATACTTTAGATTGATTTAAAACTTCATTTTTAATTTAAAAGGATCTAGGTGAAGATCCTTTTT
GATAATCTCATGACCAAAATCCCTTAACGTGAGTTTTCGTTCCACTGAGCGTCAGACCCCGTAGAAAAGA
TCAAAGGATCTTCTTGAGATCCTTTTTTTCTGCGCGTAATCTGCTGCTTGCAAACAAAAAAACCACCGCT
ACCAGCGGTGGTTTGTTTGCCGGATCAAGAGCTACCAACTCTTTTTCCGAAGGTAACTGGCTTCAGCAGA
GCGCAGATACCAAATACTGTTCTTCTAGTGTAGCCGTAGTTAGGCCACCACTTCAAGAACTCTGTAGCAC
CGCCTACATACCTCGCTCTGCTAATCCTGTTACCAGTGGCTGCTGCCAGTGGCGATAAGTCGTGTCTTAC
CGGGTTGGACTCAAGACGATAGTTACCGGATAAGGCGCAGCGGTCGGGCTGAACGGGGGGTTCGTGCACA
CAGCCCAGCTTGGAGCGAACGACCTACACCGAACTGAGATACCTACAGCGTGAGCTATGAGAAAGCGCCA
CGCTTCCCGAAGGGAGAAAGGCGGACAGGTATCCGGTAAGCGGCAGGGTCGGAACAGGAGAGCGCACGAG
GGAGCTTCCAGGGGGAAACGCCTGGTATCTTTATAGTCCTGTCGGGTTTCGCCACCTCTGACTTGAGCGT
CGATTTTTGTGATGCTCGTCAGGGGGGCGGAGCCTATGGAAAAACGCCAGCAACGCGGCCTTTTTACGGT
TCCTGGCCTTTTGCTGGCCTTTTGCTCACATGTTCTTTCCTGCGTTATCCCCTGATTCTGTGGATAACCG
TATTACCGCCTTTGAGTGAGCTGATACCGCTCGCCGCAGCCGAACGACCGAGCGCAGCGAGTCAGTGAGC
GAGGAAGCGGAAGAGCGCCCAATACGCAAACCGCCTCTCCCCGCGCGTTGGCCGATTCATTAATGCAGCT
GTGGAATGTGTGTCAGTTAGGGTGTGGAAAGTCCCCAGGCTCCCCAGCAGGCAGAAGTATGCAAAGCATG
CATCTCAATTAGTCAGCAACCAGGTGTGGAAAGTCCCCAGGCTCCCCAGCAGGCAGAAGTATGCAAAGCA
TGCATCTCAATTAGTCAGCAACCATAGTCCCGCCCCTAACTCCGCCCATCCCGCCCCTAACTCCGCCCAG
TTCCGCCCATTCTCCGCCCCATGGCTGACTAATTTTTTTTATTTATGCAGAGGCCGAGGCCGCCTCGGCC
TCTGAGCTATTCCAGAAGTAGTGAGGAGGCTTTTTTGGAGGCCTAGGCTTTTGCAAAAAGCTTGGACACA
AGACAGGCTTGCGAGATATGTTTGAGAATACCACTTTATCCCGCGTCAGGGAGAGGCAGTGCGTAAAAAG
ACGCGGACTCATGTGAAATACTGGTTTTTAGTGCGCCAGATCTCTATAATCTCGCGCAACCTATTTTCCC
CTCGAACACTTTTTAAGCCGTAGATAAACAGGCTGGGACACTTCACATGAGCGAAAAATACATCGTCACC
TGGGACATGTTGCAGATCCATGCACGTAAACTCGCAAGCCGACTGATGCCTTCTGAACAATGGAAAGGCA
TTATTGCCGTAAGCCGTGGCGGTCTGTACCGGGTGCGTTACTGGCGCGTGAACTGGGTATTCGTCATGTC
GATACCGTTTGTATTTCCAGCTACGATCACGACAACCAGCGCGAGCTTAAAGTGCTGAAACGCGCAGAAG
GCGATGGCGAAGGCTTCATCGTTATTGATGACCTGGTGGATACCGGTGGTACTGCGGTTGCGATTCGTGA
AATGTATCCAAAAGCGCACTTTGTCACCATCTTCGCAAAACCGGCTGGTCGTCCGCTGGTTGATGACTAT
GTTGTTGATATCCCGCAAGATACCTGGATTGAACAGCCGTGGGATATGGGCGTCGTATTCGTCCCGCCAA
TCTCCGGTCGCTAATCTTTTCAACGCCTGGCACTGCCGGGCGTTGTTCTTTTTAACTTCAGGCGGGTTAC
AATAGTTTCCAGTAAGTATTCTGGAGGCTGCATCCATGACACAGGCAAACCTGAGCGAAACCCTGTTCAA
ACCCCGCTTTAAACATCCTGAAACCTCGACGCTAGTCCGCCGCTTTAATCACGGCGCACAACCGCCTGTG
CAGTCGGCCCTTGATGGTAAAACCATCCCTCACTGGTATCGCATGATTAACCGTCTGATGTGGATCTGGC
GCGGCATTGACCCACGCGAAATCCTCGACGTCCAGGCACGTATTGTGATGAGCGATGCCGAACGTACCGA
CGATGATTTATACGATACGGTGATTGGCTACCGTGGCGGCAACTGGATTTATGAGTGGGCCCCGGATCTT
TGTGAAGGAACCTTACTTCTGTGGTGTGACATAATTGGACAAACTACCTACAGAGATTTAAAGCTCTAAG
GTAAATATAAAATTTTTAAGTGTATAATGTGTTAAACTACTGATTCTAATTGTTTGTGTATTTTAGATTC
CAACCTATGGAACTGATGAATGGGAGCAGTGGTGGAATGCCTTTAATGAGGAAAACCTGTTTTGCTCAGA
AGAAATGCCATCTAGTGATGATGAGGCTACTGCTGACTCTCAACATTCTACTCCTCCAAAAAAGAAGAGA
AAGGTAGAAGACCCCAAGGACTTTCCTTCAGAATTGCTAAGTTTTTTGAGTCATGCTGTGTTTAGTAATA
GAACTCTTGCTTGCTTTGCTATTTACACCACAAAGGAAAAAGCTGCACTGCTATACAAGAAAATTATGGA
AAAATATTCTGTAACCTTTATAAGTAGGCATAACAGTTATAATCATAACATACTGTTTTTTCTTACTCCA
CACAGGCATAGAGTGTCTGCTATTAATAACTATGCTCAAAAATTGTGTACCTTTAGCTTTTTAATTTGTA
AAGGGGTTAATAAGGAATATTTGATGTATAGTGCCTTGACTAGAGATCATAATCAGCCATACCACATTTG
TAGAGGTTTTACTTGCTTTAAAAAACCTCCCACACCTCCCCCTGAACCTGAAACATAAAATGAATGCAAT
TGTTGTTGTTAACTTGTTTATTGCAGCTTATAATGGTTACAAATAAAGCAATAGCATCACAAATTTCACA
AATAAAGCATTTTTTTCACTGCATTCTAGTTGTGGTTTGTCCAAACTCATCAATGTATCTTATCATGTCT
GGATCAACTGGATAACTCAAGCTAACCAAAATCATCCCAAACTTCCCACCCCATACCCTATTACCACTGC
CAATTACCTGTGGTTTCATTTACTCTAAACCTGTGATTCCTCTGAATTATTTTCATTTTAAAGAAATTGT
ATTTGTTAAATATGTACTACAAACTTAGTAGTTGGAAGGGCTAATTCACTCCCAAAGAAGACAAGATATC
CTTGATCTGTGGATCTACCACACACAAGGCTACTTCCCTGATTAGCAGAACTACACACCAGGGCCAGGGG
TCAGATATCCACTGACCTTTGGATGGTGCTACAAGCTAGTACCAGTTGAGCCAGATAAGGTAGAAGAGGC
CAATAAAGGAGAGAACACCAGCTTGTTACACCCTGTGAGCCTGCATGGGATGGATGACCCGGAGAGAGAA
GTGTTAGAGTGGAGGTTTGACAGCCGCCTAGCATTTCATCACGTGGCCCGAGAGCTGCATCCGGAGTACT
TCAAGAACTGCTGATATCGAGCTTGCTACAAGGGACTTTCCGCTGGGGACTTTCCAGGGAGGCGTGGCCT
GGGCGGGACTGGGGAGTGGCGAGCCCTCAGATCCTGCATATAAGCAGCTGCTTTTTGCCTGTACTGGGTC
TCTCTGGTTAGACCAGATCTGAGCCTGGGAGCTCTCTGGCTAACTAGGGAACCCACTGCTTAAGCCTCAA
TAAAGCTTGCCTTGAGTGCTTCAAGTAGTGTGTGCCCGTCTGTTGTGTGACTCTGGTAACTAGAGATCCC
TCAGACCCTTTTAGTCAGTGTGGAAAATCTCTAGCAGTGGCGCCCGAACAGGGACTTGAAAGCGAAAGGG
AAACCAGAGGAGCTCTCTCGACGCAGGACTCGGCTTGCTGAAGCGCGCACGGCAAGAGGCGAGGGGCGGC
GACTGGTGAGTACGCCAAAAATTTTGACTAGCGGAGGCTAGAAGGAGAGAGATGGGTGCGAGAGCGTCAG
TATTAAGCGGGGGAGAATTAGATCGCGATGGGAAAAAATTCGGTTAAGGCCAGGGGGAAAGAAAAAATAT
AAATTAAAACATATAGTATGGGCAAGCAGGGAGCTAGAACGATTCGCAGTTAATCCTGGCCTGTTAGAAA
CATCAGAAGGCTGTAGACAAATACTGGGACAGCTACAACCATCCCTTCAGACAGGATCAGAAGAACTTAG
ATCATTATATAATACAGTAGCAACCCTCTATTGTGTGCATCAAAGGATAGAGATAAAAGACACCAAGGAA
GCTTTAGACAAGATAGAGGAAGAGCAAAACAAAAGTAAGACCACCGCACAGCAAGCGGCCGGCCGCTGAT
CTTCAGACCTGGAGGAGGAGATATGAGGGACAATTGGAGAAGTGAATTATATAAATATAAAGTAGTAAAA
ATTGAACCATTAGGAGTAGCACCCACCAAGGCAAAGAGAAGAGTGGTGCAGAGAGAAAAAAGAGCAGTGG
GAATAGGAGCTTTGTTCCTTGGGTTCTTGGGAGCAGCAGGAAGCACTATGGGCGCAGCGTCAATGACGCT
GACGGTACAGGCCAGACAATTATTGTCTGGTATAGTGCAGCAGCAGAACAATTTGCTGAGGGCTATTGAG
GCGCAACAGCATCTGTTGCAACTCACAGTCTGGGGCATCAAGCAGCTCCAGGCAAGAATCCTGGCTGTGG
AAAGATACCTAAAGGATCAACAGCTCCTGGGGATTTGGGGTTGCTCTGGAAAACTCATTTGCACCACTGC
TGTGCCTTGGAATGCTAGTTGGAGTAATAAATCTCTGGAACAGATTTGGAATCACACGACCTGGATGGAG
TGGGACAGAGAAATTAACAATTACACAAGCTTAATACACTCCTTAATTGAAGAATCGCAAAACCAGCAAG
AAAAGAATGAACAAGAATTATTGGAATTAGATAAATGGGCAAGTTTGTGGAATTGGTTTAACATAACAAA
TTGGCTGTGGTATATAAAATTATTCATAATGATAGTAGGAGGCTTGGTAGGTTTAAGAATAGTTTTTGCT
GTACTTTCTATAGTGAATAGAGTTAGGCAGGGATATTCACCATTATCGTTTCAGACCCACCTCCCAACCC
CGAGGGGACCCGACAGGCCCGAAGGAATAGAAGAAGAAGGTGGAGAGAGAGACAGAGACAGATCCATTCG
ATTAGTGAA
Features (pLannotate 1.2.2; 36 found; start..end, strand, type, name):
     43..160     +  misc_feature   cPPT/CTS: central polypurine tract and central termination sequence of HIV-1
    197..229     -  misc_feature   MCS (fragment): pBluescript multiple cloning site
    313..720     +  promoter       SFFV promoter: spleen focus-forming virus long terminal repeat (LTR) promoter
    751..1191    +  CDS            CREBBP (fragment): CBP_HUMAN - Also known as CBP. Experimental evidence at protein level: Swiss-Prot protein existence level 1. Acetylates histones, giving a specific tag for transcriptional activation (PubMed:24616510). Also acetylates non- histone proteins, like DDX21, FBL, IRF2, MAFG, NCOA3, POLR1E/PAF53 and FOXO1 (PubMed:10490106, PubMed:11154691, PubMed:12738767, PubMed:12929931, PubMed:9707565, PubMed:24207024, PubMed:28790157, PubMed:30540930). Binds specifically to phosphorylated CREB and enhances its transcriptional activity toward cAMP-responsive genes. Acts as a coactivator of ALX1. Acts as a circadia
   1231..1938    +  CDS            mCherry: mCherry is a basic (constitutively fluorescent) red fluorescent protein published in 2004, derived from Discosoma sp.. It is reported to be a very rapidly-maturing monomer with low acid sensitivity.
   1951..3444    +  CDS            CRY2PHR: N-terminal photolyase homology region of Arabidopsis thaliana cryptochrome 2 binds to CIB1 upon exposure to blue light (Kennedy et al., 2010)
   3541..3561    +  CDS            SV40 NLS: nuclear localization signal of SV40 (simian virus 40) large T antigen
   3577..3607    +  misc_feature   MCS (fragment): pUC18/19 multiple cloning site
   3608..3626    +  misc_feature   MCS (fragment): pBluescript multiple cloning site
   3626..4214    +  misc_feature   WPRE: woodchuck hepatitis virus posttranscriptional regulatory element
   4215..4237    +  misc_feature   MCS (fragment): pBluescript multiple cloning site
   4254..4322    +  CDS            nef (fragment): NEF_HV1Z2 - Experimental evidence at protein level: Swiss-Prot protein existence level 1. Extracellular Nef protein targets CD4(+) T-lymphocytes for apoptosis by interacting with CXCR4 surface receptors. From Human immunodeficiency virus type 1 group M subtype D (isolate Z2/CDC-Z34) (HIV-1).
   4324..4557    +  LTR            3' LTR (ΔU3): self-inactivating 3' long terminal repeat (LTR) from HIV-1
   4582..4600    -  promoter       SP6 promoter: promoter for bacteriophage SP6 RNA polymerase
   4828..5107    +  CDS            TcR (fragment): tetracycline efflux protein; tet; confers resistance to tetracycline
   5108..5156    -  misc_feature   bom (fragment): basis of mobility region from pBR322
   5258..5293    -  CDS            rop (fragment): Rop protein, which maintains plasmids at low copy number; rop
   5388..5492    +  promoter       AmpR promoter: bla
   5493..6353    +  CDS            AmpR: β-lactamase; bla; confers resistance to ampicillin, carbenicillin, and related antibiotics
   6524..7112    +  rep_origin     ori: high-copy-number ColE1/pMB1/pBR322/pUC origin of replication
   7295..7351    +  CDS            lacI (fragment): lac repressor; lacI; The lac repressor binds to the lac operator to inhibit transcription in E. coli. This inhibition can be relieved by adding lactose or isopropyl-β-D-thiogalactopyranoside (IPTG).
   7358..7687    +  promoter       SV40 promoter: SV40 enhancer and early promoter
   7887..8006    +  CDS            gpt (fragment): XGPT_ECOLI - Also known as gpp, gxu. Experimental evidence at protein level: Swiss-Prot protein existence level 1. Purine salvage pathway enzyme that catalyzes the transfer of the ribosyl-5-phosphate group from 5-phospho-alpha-D-ribose 1- diphosphate (PRPP) to the N9 position of the 6-oxopurines guanine and xanthine to form the corresponding ribonucleotides GMP (guanosine 5'- monophosphate) and XMP (xanthosine 5'-monophosphate), with the release of PPi. To a lesser extent, also acts on hypoxanthine (PubMed:9100006, PubMed:3886014). Does not ribophosphorylate adenine (PubMed:3886014). From Esch
   8006..8341    +  CDS            gpt (fragment): XGPT_ECOLI - Also known as gpp, gxu. Experimental evidence at protein level: Swiss-Prot protein existence level 1. Purine salvage pathway enzyme that catalyzes the transfer of the ribosyl-5-phosphate group from 5-phospho-alpha-D-ribose 1- diphosphate (PRPP) to the N9 position of the 6-oxopurines guanine and xanthine to form the corresponding ribonucleotides GMP (guanosine 5'- monophosphate) and XMP (xanthosine 5'-monophosphate), with the release of PPi. To a lesser extent, also acts on hypoxanthine (PubMed:9100006, PubMed:3886014). Does not ribophosphorylate adenine (PubMed:3886014). From Esch
   8436..8741    +  CDS            frsA (fragment): FRSA_ECOLI - Also known as yafA. Experimental evidence at protein level: Swiss-Prot protein existence level 1. Catalyzes the hydrolysis of esters (PubMed:15808744). Displays esterase activity toward pNP-butyrate (PubMed:15808744). May stimulate mixed-acid fermentation by acting as a fermentation/respiration switch that down-regulates respiration and up- regulates fermentation rates (PubMed:15169777). From Escherichia coli (strain K12).
   8745..8819    +  CDS            small t antigen (fragment): SV40 (simian virus 40) small t antigen
   8821..8886    +  intron         small t intron: SV40 (simian virus 40) small t antigen intron
   9016..9036    +  CDS            SV40 NLS: nuclear localization signal of SV40 (simian virus 40) large T antigen
   9355..9438    +  CDS            large T antigen (fragment): large T antigen from SV40 (simian virus 40)
   9461..9595    +  polyA_signal   SV40 poly(A) signal: SV40 polyadenylation signal
   9762..10091   +  CDS            nef (fragment): NEF_HV1BR - Experimental evidence at protein level: Swiss-Prot protein existence level 1. Extracellular Nef protein targets CD4(+) T-lymphocytes for apoptosis by interacting with CXCR4 surface receptors (PubMed:14990729). From Human immunodeficiency virus type 1 group M subtype B (isolate BRU/LAI) (HIV-1).
  10139..10396   +  LTR            5' LTR (truncated): truncated 5' long terminal repeat (LTR) from HIV-1
  10443..10568   +  misc_feature   HIV-1 Ψ: packaging signal of human immunodeficiency virus type 1
  10552..10890   +  CDS            HIV-1 gag (fragment): gag protein from human immunodeficiency virus 1; gag
  11065..11298   +  misc_feature   RRE: The Rev response element (RRE) of HIV-1 allows for Rev-dependent mRNA export from the nucleus to the cytoplasm.
  11675..6       +  CDS            Rev (fragment) (across the origin): human immunodeficiency virus 1 (HIV-1) Rev protein; rev; enhances nuclear export of unspliced and incompletely spliced viral mRNAs
