[The description below was written by a language model from this plasmid's Addgene catalogue record and pLannotate feature annotations shown in this document.]
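Description:
pHR-IDR3-mCh-Cry2WT-NLS is an HIV-1-based lentiviral transfer plasmid for mammalian expression, built on the pHR-mCh-Cry2WT backbone. It is propagated in E. coli through a high-copy ColE1/pUC-type origin and selected with ampicillin via the β-lactamase gene. The viral portion contains a truncated 5' LTR, the Ψ packaging signal with an adjoining gag fragment, the Rev response element, the cPPT/CTS, and a self-inactivating ΔU3 3' LTR. With packaging and envelope functions supplied in trans, the cassette between the LTRs can therefore be packaged and integrated into target cells without producing replication-competent virus. Outside the viral unit, the backbone retains legacy elements, including an SV40 promoter followed by fragmented gpt sequence, SV40 small t intron and poly(A) sequences, and remnants of pBR322 genes. The record assigns no role to these.

The payload is a single fusion open reading frame driven by the SFFV LTR promoter and followed by a WPRE, which enhances transcript stability and expression. It encodes residues 441–587 of human CREB-binding protein (CREBBP/CBP), an intrinsically disordered region designated IDR3. This is followed by mCherry, then the photolyase homology region of Arabidopsis cryptochrome 2 (wild type), and a C-terminal SV40 nuclear localisation signal. Cry2PHR self-associates under blue light, so fusing it to a disordered region lets light-triggered clustering be used to probe that region's tendency to form condensates. mCherry provides live visualisation and the NLS directs the protein to the nucleus. The stated purpose is expression of the CBP IDR3 fragment fused to the optogenetic mCh-Cry2WT module, in work on how CBP's disordered regions regulate acetylation and gene expression.
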