Addgene plasmid #221919: pHR-IDR3-mCh-Cry2WT-NLS
Purpose: Expression of CBP IDR3 fragment fused to optogenetic protein mCh-Cry2WT
Depositing lab: Daniel Bose. Depositing organization: University of Sheffield. Publication: CBP-IDRs regulate acetylation and gene expression. Gelder KL, Carruthers NA, Gilbert G, Harrison LJ, Evans BV, Evans TI, Ball SS, Dunning M, Craggs TD, Twelvetrees AE, Bose DA. Cell Rep. 2026 Mar 12;45(3):117109. doi: 10.1016/j.celrep.2026.117109. PubMed 41824454.
Backbone
  Vector backbone: pHr-mCh-Cry2WT
  Backbone manufacturer: Addgene
  Backbone size w/o insert (bp): 11303
  Vector type: Mammalian Expression, Lentiviral
Growth in bacteria
  Bacterial resistance: Ampicillin, 100 μg/mL
  Growth temperature: 37°C
  Growth strain: NEB Stable
  Copy number: High Copy
Gene/Insert
  Gene/Insert name: CBP IDR3 (aa 441-587) (alt name: CREB binding protein)
  Species: H. sapiens (human)
  Insert size (bp): 441
  Mutation: insertion of the IDR3 region (aa 441 - 587); insertion of SV40 NLS
  Entrez Gene: CREBBP (a.k.a. CBP, KAT3A, MKHK1, RSTS, RSTS1)
  Tag / fusion protein: mCherry (C terminal on insert)
  Cloning method: Gibson Cloning
Terms and licenses: Academic/Nonprofit Terms; Industry Terms: Not Available to Industry
How to cite: pHR-IDR3-mCh-Cry2WT-NLS was a gift from Daniel Bose (Addgene plasmid # 221919 ; http://n2t.net/addgene:221919 ; RRID:Addgene_221919)
